Addgene plasmid #53743: pLPC-CHES1L
Purpose: long isoform of human CHES1
Depositing lab: Gerardo Ferbeyre. Depositing organization: University of Montreal. Publication: CHES1/FOXN3 regulates cell proliferation by repressing PIM2 and protein biosynthesis. Huot G, Vernier M, Bourdeau V, Doucet L, Saint-Germain E, Gaumont-Leclerc MF, Moro A, Ferbeyre G. Mol Biol Cell. 2014 Mar;25(5):554-65. doi: 10.1091/mbc.E13-02-0110. Epub 2014 Jan 8. PubMed 24403608.
Backbone
  Vector backbone: pLPC
  Vector type: Retroviral
  Selectable markers: Puromycin
Growth in bacteria
  Bacterial resistance: Ampicillin, 100 μg/mL
  Growth temperature: 37°C
  Growth strain: Top10
  Copy number: High Copy
Gene/Insert
  Gene/Insert name: CHES1 (alt name: FOXN3)
  Species: H. sapiens (human)
  Entrez Gene: FOXN3 (a.k.a. C14orf116, CHES1, PRO1635)
Terms and licenses: Academic/Nonprofit Terms; Industry Terms: Not Available to Industry
How to cite: pLPC-CHES1L was a gift from Gerardo Ferbeyre (Addgene plasmid # 53743 ; http://n2t.net/addgene:53743 ; RRID:Addgene_53743)
