[The description below was written by a language model from this plasmid's Addgene catalogue record.]
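Description:
pLPC-CHES1L is a retroviral expression plasmid built on the pLPC backbone and carrying the long isoform of human CHES1, the forkhead-box transcription factor now officially named FOXN3. It is maintained in E. coli as a high-copy plasmid under ampicillin selection. As a retroviral vector, it is meant to be introduced into a packaging cell line so that the region between the viral long terminal repeats is packaged into particles, delivered to target mammalian cells and stably integrated into their genome. Transduced cells can then be selected with puromycin, the mammalian marker listed for this backbone.

The record gives only catalogue-level information and no feature table. It therefore does not state the promoter driving the CHES1 cDNA, the arrangement of the puromycin resistance cassette, the bacterial origin, or whether the insert carries an epitope tag or any mutations. The insert size and cloning sites are not recorded either. The "L" in the name matches the stated purpose, which is to express the long isoform as distinct from other CHES1/FOXN3 isoforms.

The associated study concerns the regulation of cell proliferation by CHES1/FOXN3 through repression of PIM2 and of protein biosynthesis. The construct is therefore suited to stable ectopic expression of the long isoform in cultured cells, for example to examine its effects on growth, on target gene repression, or on differences between isoforms.
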