>Addgene plasmid #53743 | pLPC-CHES1L | depositor partial sequence | sequence record 86670 | CHES1L
ATGGGTCCAGTCATGCCTCCCAGTAAGAAGCCAGAAAGCTCAGGAATTAGTGTCTCCAGTGGACTGAGTC
AGTGTTACGGGGGCAGCGGTTTCTCCAAGGCCCTTCAGGAAGACGATGACCTCGACTTTTCTCTGCCTGA
CATCCGATTAGAAGAGGGGGCCATGGAAGATGAAGAGCTGACCAACCTGAACTGGCTGCACGAGAGCAAG
AACTTGCTGAAGAGCTTTGGGGAGTCGGTCCTCAGGAGTGTCAGCCCCGTCCAGGACCTGGACGATGACA
CCCCCCCATCCCCTGCCCACTCTGACATGCCCTACGATGCCAGGCAGAACCCCAACTGCAAACCCCCCTA
CTCCTTCAGCTGCCTCATATTTATGGCCATCGAGGACTCTCCAACCAAGCGCCTGCCAGTGAAGGATATC
TACAACTGGATCTTGGAACATTTTCCGTATTTTGCAAATGCACCTACTGGGTGGAAAAACTCAGTGAGAC
ACAATTTATCATTGAATAAGTGTTTTAAGAAAGTGGACAAAGAGAGGAGTCAGAGTATTGGGAAAGGGTC
GTTGTGGTGCATAGACCCAGAGTATAGACAAAATCTAATTCAGGCTTTGAAAAAGACACCTTATCACCCA
CACCCACACGTGTTCAATACACCTCCCACCTGTCCTCAGGCATATCAAAGCACATCAGGTCCACCCATCT
GGCCGGGCAGTACCTTCTTCAAGAGAAATGGAGCCCTTCTCCAAGATCCTGACATTGATGCTGCCAGTGC
CATGATGCTTTTGAATACTCCCCCTGAGATACAAGCAGGTTTTCCTCCAGGAGTGATCCAAAATGGAGCG
CGGGTCCTGAGCCGAGGGCTGTTTCCTGGCGTGCGGCCGCTGCCAATCACTCCCATTGGGGTGACAGCGG
CCATGAGGAATGGCATCACCAGCTGCCGGATGCGGACTGAGAGTGAGCCATCTTGTGGCTCCCCAGTGGT
CAGCGGAGACCCCAAGGAGGATCACAACTACAGCAGTGCCAAGTCCTCCAACGCCCGGAGCACCTCGCCC
ACCAGCGACTCCATCTCCTCCTCCTCCTCCTCAGCCGACGACCACTATGAGTTTGCCACCAAGGGGAGCC
AGGAGGGCAGCGAGGGCAGCGAGGGGAGCTTCCGGAGCCACGAGAGCCCCAGCGACACGGAAGAGGACGA
CAGGAAGCACAGCCAGAAGGAGCCCAAGGATTCTCTGGGGGACAGCGGGTACGCATCCCAGCACAAGAAG
CGCCAGCACTTCGCCAAGGCCAGGAAGGTCCCCAGCGACACACTGCCCCTCAAAAAGAGACGCACCGAAA
AGCCCCCCGAGAGCGATGATGAGGAGATGAAAGAAGCGGCAGGGTCCCTCCTGCACTTAGCAGGGATCCG
GTCCTGTTTGAATAACATCACCAATCGGACGGCAAAGGGGCAGAAAGAGCAAAAGGAAACCACAAAAAAT
TAA
