>Addgene plasmid #53743 | pLPC-CHES1L | addgene partial sequence | sequence record 91910 | CMV-F 5'-CGCAAATGGGCGGTAGGCGTG-3'
TGGCTAACTAGAGAACCCACTGCTTACTGGCTTATCGAAATTAATACGACTCACTATAGGGAGACCCAAG
CTTGGTACCGAGCTCGGATCCACTAGTAACGGCCGCCAGTGTGCTGGAATTCGCCATGGGTCCAGTCATG
CCTCCCAGTAAGAAGCCAGAAAGCTCAGGAATTAGTGTCTCCAGTGGACTGAGTCAGTGTTACGGGGGCA
GCGGTTTCTCCAAGGCCCTTCAGGAAGACGATGACCTCGACTTTTCTCTGCCTGACATCCGATTAGAAGA
GGGGGCCATGGAAGATGAAGAGCTGACCAACCTGAACTGGCTGCACGAGAGCAAGAACTTGCTGAAGAGC
TTTGGGGAGTCGGTCCTCAGGAGTGTCAGCCCCGTCCAGGACCTGGACGATGACACCCCCCCATCCCCTG
CCCACTCTGACATGCCCTACGATGCCAGGCAGAACCCCAACTGCAAACCCCCCTACTCCTTCAGCTGCCT
CATATTTATGGCCATCGAGGACTCTCCAACCAAGCGCCTGCCAGTGAAGGATATCTACAACTGGATCTTG
GAACATTTTCCGTATTTTGCAAATGCACCTACTGGGTGGAAAAACTCAGTGAGACACAATTTATCATTGA
ATAAGTGTTTTAAGAA
