>Addgene plasmid #53743 | pLPC-CHES1L | addgene partial sequence | sequence record 91941 | pLPC-3 5'-CTTGCCAAACCTACAGGT-3'
AAATCTTTTATTTTATCGGCCCTCTAGATGCATGCTCGAGTTAATTTTTTGTGGTTTCCTTTTGCTCTTT
CTGCCCCTTTGCCGTCCGATTGGTGATGTTATTCAAACAGGACCGGATCCCTGCTAAGTGCAGGAGGGAC
CCTGCCGCTTCTTTCATCTCCTCATCATCGCTCTCGGGGGGCTTTTCGGTGCGTCTCTTTTTGAGGGGCA
GTGTGTCGCTGGGGACCTTCCTGGCCTTGGCGAAGTGCTGGCGCTTCTTGTGCTGGGATGCGTACCCGCT
GTCCCCCAGAGAATCCTTGGGCTCCTTCTGGCTGTGCTTCCTGTCGTCCTCTTCCGTGTCGCTGGGGCTC
TCGTGGCTCCGGAAGCTCCCCTCGCTGCCCTCGCTGCCCTCCTGGCTCCCCTTGGTGGCAAACTCATAGT
GGTCGTCGGCTGAGGAGGAGGAGGAGGAGATGGAGTCGCTGGTGGGCGAGGTGCTCCGGGCGTTGGAGGA
CTTGGCACTGCTGTAGTTGTGATCCTCCTTGGGGTCTCCGCTGACCACTGGGGAGCCACAAGATGGCTCA
CTCTCAGTCCGCATCCGGCAGCTGGTGATGCCATTCCTCATGGCCGCTGTCACCCCAATGGGAGTGATTG
GCAGCGGCCGCACGCCAGGAAACAGCCCTCGGCTCAGGACCCGCGCTCCATTTTGGATCACTCCTGGA
